Addgene plasmid #182400: pRSFDuet-1_Uricase
Purpose: Bacterial expression of uricase
Depositing lab: Dan Mulvihill. Depositing organization: London and South East University Group (LASE). Publication: High-yield vesicle-packaged recombinant protein production from E. coli. Eastwood TA, Baker K, Streather BR, Allen N, Wang L, Botchway SW, Brown IR, Hiscock JR, Lennon C, Mulvihill DP. Cell Rep Methods. 2023 Feb 2;3(2):100396. doi: 10.1016/j.crmeth.2023.100396. eCollection 2023 Feb 27. PubMed 36936078.
Backbone
  Vector backbone: pRSFDUET-1
  Backbone manufacturer: Novagen
  Vector type: Bacterial Expression
Growth in bacteria
  Bacterial resistance: Kanamycin, 50 μg/mL
  Growth temperature: 37°C
  Growth strain: DH5alpha
  Copy number: High Copy
Gene/Insert
  Gene/Insert name: uricase
  Species: Cyberlindnera jadinii
  GenBank ID: UniProtKB: P78609
  Promoter: T7
  Cloning method: Restriction Enzyme; 5′ cloning site Unknown (unknown if destroyed); 3′ cloning site Unknown (unknown if destroyed)
Resource information
  A portion of this plasmid was derived from a plasmid made by: Synthetic
Terms and licenses: Academic/Nonprofit Terms; Industry Terms: Not Available to Industry
How to cite: pRSFDuet-1_Uricase was a gift from Dan Mulvihill (Addgene plasmid # 182400 ; http://n2t.net/addgene:182400 ; RRID:Addgene_182400)
