[The description below was written by a language model from this plasmid's Addgene catalogue record and pLannotate feature annotations shown in this document.]
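Description:
pRSFDuet-1_Uricase is a bacterial expression plasmid built on the Novagen pRSFDuet-1 backbone, a 4.7 kb dual-cassette T7 vector for E. coli. It replicates from the RSF1030 origin, which gives a high copy number and is compatible with other common origins, so it can be maintained alongside other plasmids for co-expression. Selection is by kanamycin through an aminoglycoside phosphotransferase (aph(3')-Ia) gene. The backbone also carries lacI with its own promoter, which supplies the lac repressor.

The insert is the uricase (urate oxidase) coding sequence from the yeast Cyberlindnera jadinii, of synthetic origin. This enzyme oxidises uric acid to 5-hydroxyisourate, which is further converted to allantoin. In the feature table, the first T7 promoter/lac operator and T7 gene 10 ribosome binding site appear with no annotated coding sequence. The uricase gene sits downstream of the second T7 promoter/lac operator pair, which indicates it occupies the second cloning site. Transcription therefore requires a host that supplies T7 RNA polymerase, and it is repressed until relieved with IPTG or lactose. It ends at the T7 terminator.

Just after the uricase reading frame, the annotation picks up a short fragment matching the 6xHis-containing portion of a composite tag, followed by an S-tag fragment derived from the vector. The record does not confirm whether these are translated in frame with the enzyme. The small TcR, SET1 and extra AmpR promoter fragments are likely backbone remnants or chance annotation matches. The cloning sites used are not recorded. The stated purpose is bacterial expression of uricase, and the plasmid was deposited with a study of high-yield, vesicle-packaged recombinant protein production in E. coli.
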