Features (pLannotate 1.2.2; 19 found; start..end, strand, type, name):
      3..27      +  protein_bind   lac operator: The lac repressor binds to the lac operator to inhibit transcription in E. coli. This inhibition can be relieved by adding lactose or isopropyl-β-D-thiogalactopyranoside (IPTG). lac repressor encoded by lacI
     42..64      +  RBS            RBS: efficient ribosome binding site from bacteriophage T7 gene 10 (Olins and Rangwala, 1989)
    214..232     +  promoter       T7 promoter: promoter for bacteriophage T7 RNA polymerase
    233..257     +  protein_bind   lac operator: The lac repressor binds to the lac operator to inhibit transcription in E. coli. This inhibition can be relieved by adding lactose or isopropyl-β-D-thiogalactopyranoside (IPTG). lac repressor encoded by lacI
    315..1223    +  CDS            URIC_CYBJA: Protein inferred from homology: Swiss-Prot protein existence level 3. Catalyzes the oxidation of uric acid to 5-hydroxyisourate, which is further processed to form (S)-allantoin. From Cyberlindnera jadinii (Torula yeast) (Pichia jadinii).
   1230..1247    +  CDS            capTEV™ (fragment): composite tag for in vivo biotinylation, TEV protease cleavage, and 6xHis tagging
   1263..1304    +  CDS            S-Tag (fragment): affinity and epitope tag derived from pancreatic ribonuclease A
   1334..1351    +  CDS            SET1 (fragment): solubility-enhancement tag derived from T7 phage gene 10B
   1359..1406    +  terminator     T7 terminator: transcription terminator for bacteriophage T7 RNA polymerase
   1570..1627    +  promoter       AmpR promoter (fragment): bla
   1636..2451    -  CDS            KanR: aminoglycoside phosphotransferase; aph(3')-Ia; confers resistance to kanamycin in bacteria or G418 (Geneticin®) in eukaryotes
   2452..2543    -  promoter       AmpR promoter: bla
   2559..3308    -  rep_origin     RSF ori: Plasmids containing the RSF 1030 origin of replication can be propagated in E. coli cells that contain additional plasmids with compatible origins.
   3391..3455    -  CDS            TcR (fragment): tetracycline efflux protein; tet; confers resistance to tetracycline
   3470..3491    -  protein_bind   CAP binding site: CAP binding activates transcription in the presence of cAMP. E. coli catabolite activator protein
   3504..4586    -  CDS            lacI: lac repressor; lacI; The lac repressor binds to the lac operator to inhibit transcription in E. coli. This inhibition can be relieved by adding lactose or isopropyl-β-D-thiogalactopyranoside (IPTG).
   4587..4664    -  promoter       lacI promoter: lacI
   4672..4707    -  CDS            TcR (fragment): tetracycline efflux protein; tet; confers resistance to tetracycline
   4710..2       +  promoter       T7 promoter (across the origin): promoter for bacteriophage T7 RNA polymerase
>Addgene plasmid #182400 | pRSFDuet-1_Uricase | addgene full sequence | sequence record 360630 | Addgene NGS Result
GGGGAATTGTGAGCGGATAACAATTCCCCTGTAGAAATAATTTTGTTTAACTTTAATAAGGAGATATACC
ATGGGCAGCAGCCATCACCATCATCACCACAGCCAGGATCCGAATTCGAGCTCGGCGCGCCTGCAGGTCG
ACAAGCTTGCGGCCGCATAATGCTTAAGTCGAACAGAAAGTAATCGTATTGTACACGGCCGCATAATCGA
AATTAATACGACTCACTATAGGGGAATTGTGAGCGGATAACAATTCCCCATCTTAGTATATTAGTTAAGT
ATAAGAAGGAGATATACATATGGGAGGAAGCGGAATGAGCACTACACTGTCTTCATCGACGTACGGGAAG
GATAACGTTAAGTTTCTCAAGGTTAAGAAGGACCCTCAGAATCCGAAGAAGCAGGAAGTTATGGAAGCCA
CGGTTACGTGCTTGTTAGAGGGTGGATTCGATACCAGTTACACTGAGGCGGACAACTCGTCGATTGTGCC
CACAGATACCGTGAAGAACACTATCCTCGTTCTTGCGAAAACGACCGAGATTTGGCCTATCGAGCGCTTT
GCCGCGAAGCTTGCCACTCATTTTGTAGAGAAATACTCCCATGTCAGCGGCGTTTCTGTGAAAATCGTTC
AGGATCGTTGGGTCAAGTACGCCGTAGACGGCAAGCCCCATGATCACAGCTTCATCCACGAGGGCGGAGA
AAAGCGTATTACTGACCTTTACTATAAGCGCAGCGGCGATTATAAGTTGTCCAGTGCGATCAAAGACCTG
ACCGTGCTGAAGTCAACCGGCAGTATGTTCTATGGGTATAATAAATGTGATTTTACGACGTTACAGCCAA
CCACTGATCGTATCCTTAGTACGGACGTCGACGCAACATGGGTGTGGGACAACAAGAAAATCGGAAGCGT
TTATGACATCGCTAAAGCCGCGGACAAGGGCATCTTTGATAATGTCTACAATCAGGCGCGCGAGATTACA
CTGACAACGTTCGCTCTGGAAAACTCCCCGAGCGTCCAAGCTACAATGTTTAATATGGCGACGCAAATCC
TGGAGAAAGCATGTTCGGTTTACTCGGTTTCGTACGCGTTACCGAATAAGCATTATTTCCTGATTGACTT
AAAATGGAAGGGTCTCGAAAACGATAATGAACTGTTTTACCCGTCTCCGCATCCGAATGGCCTGATCAAG
TGTACCGTGGTACGTAAGGAAAAGACGAAGTTAGGTACCCATCATCATCATCATCATTAACTCGAGTCTG
GTAAAGAAACCGCTGCTGCGAAATTTGAACGCCAGCACATGGACTCGTCTACTAGCGCAGCTTAATTAAC
CTAGGCTGCTGCCACCGCTGAGCAATAACTAGCATAACCCCTTGGGGCCTCTAAACGGGTCTTGAGGGGT
TTTTTGCTGAAACCTCAGGCATTTGAGAAGCACACGGTCACACTGCTTCCGGTAGTCAATAAACCGGTAA
ACCAGCAATAGACATAAGCGGCTATTTAACGACCCTGCCCTGAACCGACGACAAGCTGACGACCGGGTCT
CCGCAAGTGGCACTTTTCGGGGAAATGTGCGCGGAACCCCTATTTGTTTATTTTTCTAAATACATTCAAA
TATGTATCCGCTCATGAATTAATTCTTAGAAAAACTCATCGAGCATCAAATGAAACTGCAATTTATTCAT
ATCAGGATTATCAATACCATATTTTTGAAAAAGCCGTTTCTGTAATGAAGGAGAAAACTCACCGAGGCAG
TTCCATAGGATGGCAAGATCCTGGTATCGGTCTGCGATTCCGACTCGTCCAACATCAATACAACCTATTA
ATTTCCCCTCGTCAAAAATAAGGTTATCAAGTGAGAAATCACCATGAGTGACGACTGAATCCGGTGAGAA
TGGCAAAAGTTTATGCATTTCTTTCCAGACTTGTTCAACAGGCCAGCCATTACGCTCGTCATCAAAATCA
CTCGCATCAACCAAACCGTTATTCATTCGTGATTGCGCCTGAGCGAGACGAAATACGCGGTCGCTGTTAA
AAGGACAATTACAAACAGGAATCGAATGCAACCGGCGCAGGAACACTGCCAGCGCATCAACAATATTTTC
ACCTGAATCAGGATATTCTTCTAATACCTGGAATGCTGTTTTCCCGGGGATCGCAGTGGTGAGTAACCAT
GCATCATCAGGAGTACGGATAAAATGCTTGATGGTCGGAAGAGGCATAAATTCCGTCAGCCAGTTTAGTC
TGACCATCTCATCTGTAACATCATTGGCAACGCTACCTTTGCCATGTTTCAGAAACAACTCTGGCGCATC
GGGCTTCCCATACAATCGATAGATTGTCGCACCTGATTGCCCGACATTATCGCGAGCCCATTTATACCCA
TATAAATCAGCATCCATGTTGGAATTTAATCGCGGCCTAGAGCAAGACGTTTCCCGTTGAATATGGCTCA
TACTCTTCCTTTTTCAATATTATTGAAGCATTTATCAGGGTTATTGTCTCATGAGCGGATACATATTTGA
ATGTATTTAGAAAAATAAACAAATAGGCATGCAGCGCTCTTCCGCTTCCTCGCTCACTGACTCGCTACGC
TCGGTCGTTCGACTGCGGCGAGCGGTGTCAGCTCACTCAAAAGCGGTAATACGGTTATCCACAGAATCAG
GGGATAAAGCCGGAAAGAACATGTGAGCAAAAAGCAAAGCACCGGAAGAAGCCAACGCCGCAGGCGTTTT
TCCATAGGCTCCGCCCCCCTGACGAGCATCACAAAAATCGACGCTCAAGCCAGAGGTGGCGAAACCCGAC
AGGACTATAAAGATACCAGGCGTTTCCCCCTGGAAGCTCCCTCGTGCGCTCTCCTGTTCCGACCCTGCCG
CTTACCGGATACCTGTCCGCCTTTCTCCCTTCGGGAAGCGTGGCGCTTTCTCATAGCTCACGCTGTTGGT
ATCTCAGTTCGGTGTAGGTCGTTCGCTCCAAGCTGGGCTGTGTGCACGAACCCCCCGTTCAGCCCGACCG
CTGCGCCTTATCCGGTAACTATCGTCTTGAGTCCAACCCGGTAAGACACGACTTATCGCCACTGGCAGCA
GCCATTGGTAACTGATTTAGAGGACTTTGTCTTGAAGTTATGCACCTGTTAAGGCTAAACTGAAAGAACA
GATTTTGGTGAGTGCGGTCCTCCAACCCACTTACCTTGGTTCAAAGAGTTGGTAGCTCAGCGAACCTTGA
GAAAACCACCGTTGGTAGCGGTGGTTTTTCTTTATTTATGAGATGATGAATCAATCGGTCTATCAAGTCA
ACGAACAGCTATTCCGTTACTCTAGATTTCAGTGCAATTTATCTCTTCAAATGTAGCACCTGAAGTCAGC
CCCATACGATATAAGTTGTAATTCTCATGTTAGTCATGCCCCGCGCCCACCGGAAGGAGCTGACTGGGTT
GAAGGCTCTCAAGGGCATCGGTCGAGATCCCGGTGCCTAATGAGTGAGCTAACTTACATTAATTGCGTTG
CGCTCACTGCCCGCTTTCCAGTCGGGAAACCTGTCGTGCCAGCTGCATTAATGAATCGGCCAACGCGCGG
GGAGAGGCGGTTTGCGTATTGGGCGCCAGGGTGGTTTTTCTTTTCACCAGTGAGACGGGCAACAGCTGAT
TGCCCTTCACCGCCTGGCCCTGAGAGAGTTGCAGCAAGCGGTCCACGCTGGTTTGCCCCAGCAGGCGAAA
ATCCTGTTTGATGGTGGTTAACGGCGGGATATAACATGAGCTGTCTTCGGTATCGTCGTATCCCACTACC
GAGATGTCCGCACCAACGCGCAGCCCGGACTCGGTAATGGCGCGCATTGCGCCCAGCGCCATCTGATCGT
TGGCAACCAGCATCGCAGTGGGAACGATGCCCTCATTCAGCATTTGCATGGTTTGTTGAAAACCGGACAT
GGCACTCCAGTCGCCTTCCCGTTCCGCTATCGGCTGAATTTGATTGCGAGTGAGATATTTATGCCAGCCA
GCCAGACGCAGACGCGCCGAGACAGAACTTAATGGGCCCGCTAACAGCGCGATTTGCTGGTGACCCAATG
CGACCAGATGCTCCACGCCCAGTCGCGTACCGTCTTCATGGGAGAAAATAATACTGTTGATGGGTGTCTG
GTCAGAGACATCAAGAAATAACGCCGGAACATTAGTGCAGGCAGCTTCCACAGCAATGGCATCCTGGTCA
TCCAGCGGATAGTTAATGATCAGCCCACTGACGCGTTGCGCGAGAAGATTGTGCACCGCCGCTTTACAGG
CTTCGACGCCGCTTCGTTCTACCATCGACACCACCACGCTGGCACCCAGTTGATCGGCGCGAGATTTAAT
CGCCGCGACAATTTGCGACGGCGCGTGCAGGGCCAGACTGGAGGTGGCAACGCCAATCAGCAACGACTGT
TTGCCCGCCAGTTGTTGTGCCACGCGGTTGGGAATGTAATTCAGCTCCGCCATCGCCGCTTCCACTTTTT
CCCGCGTTTTCGCAGAAACGTGGCTGGCCTGGTTCACCACGCGGGAAACGGTCTGATAAGAGACACCGGC
ATACTCTGCGACATCGTATAACGTTACTGGTTTCACATTCACCACCCTGAATTGACTCTCTTCCGGGCGC
TATCATGCCATACCGCGAAAGGTTTTGCGCCATTCGATGGTGTCCGGGATCTCGACGCTCTCCCTTATGC
GACTCCTGCATTAGGAAATTAATACGACTCACTATA
